>Addgene plasmid #161981 | pGEMT-v5-dL5-p2a-blastR | addgene full sequence | sequence record 321810 | Addgene NGS Result
AAATTGTAAGCGTTAATATTTTGTTAAAATTCGCGTTAAATTTTTGTTAAATCAGCTCATTTTTTAACCA
ATAGGCCGAAATCGGCAAAATCCCTTATAAATCAAAAGAATAGACCGAGATAGGGT
[37 nt withheld, positions 127-163]
AAAGAACGTGGACTCCAACGTCAAAGG
[49 nt withheld, positions 191-239]
T
[91 nt withheld, positions 241-331]
G
[124 nt withheld, positions 333-456]
CCATTCGCCATTCAGGCTGCGCAACTGTTGGGAAGGGCGATCGGTGCGGGCCTCTTCGCTATTACGCCAG
CTGGCGAAAGGGGGATGTGCTGCAAGGCGATTAAGTTGGGTAACGCCAGGGTTTTCCCAGTCACGACGTT
GTAAAACGACGGCCAGTGAATTGTAATACGACTCACTATAGGGCGAATTGGGCCCGACGTCGCATGCTCC
CGGCCGCCATGGCCGCGGGATGCTGGAGCCGGTGCCGGTAAGCCGATTCCAAACCCACTGCTGGGACTGG
ATAGCACACAGGCCGTCGTTACCCAAGAACCTAGTGTTACCGTTAGCCCAGGTGGTACTGTTATACTTAC
TTGTGGAAGTGGTACGGGTGCCGTCACATCTGGTCATTATGCAAATTGGTTTCAACAAAAACCAGGACAA
GCTCCAAGAGCTTTGATTTTTGATACTGATAAGAAGTATTCTTGGACCCCAGGTAGATTTTCTGGATCTT
TGCTGGGAGCAAAGGCAGCTTTGACAATATCAGATGCTCAGCCTGAGGACGAAGCCGAGTATTACTGTTC
TCTTAGCGACGTGGATGGCTACTTGTTTGGCGGTGGAACACAACTGACGGTTCTGTCCGGTGGTGGCGGC
TCTGGTGGCGGTGGCAGCGGCGGTGGTGGTTCCGGAGGCGGCGGTTCTCAGGCTGTGGTGACTCAGGAGC
CGTCAGTGACTGTGTCCCCAGGAGGGACAGTCATTCTCACTTGTGGCTCCGGCACTGGAGCTGTCACCAG
TGGTCATTATGCCAACTGGTTCCAGCAGAAGCCTGGCCAAGCCCCCAGGGCACTTATATTTGACACCGAC
AAGAAGTATTCCTGGACCCCTGGCCGATTCTCAGGCTCCCTCCTTGGGGCCAAGGCTGCCCTGACCATCT
CGGATGCGCAGCCTGAAGATGAGGCTGAGTATTACTGTTCGCTCTCCGACGTTGACGGTTATCTGTTCGG
AGGAGGCACCCAGCTGACCGTCCTCTCCGGAAGCGGAGCTACTAACTTCAGCCTGCTGAAGCAGGCTGGA
GACGTGGAGGAGAACCCTGGACCTAAGCTTATGGCCAAGCCTTTGTCTCAAGAAGAATCCACCCTCATTG
AAAGAGCAACGGCTACAATCAACAGCATCCCCATCTCTGAAGACTACAGCGTCGCCAGCGCAGCTCTCTC
TAGCGACGGCCGCATCTTCACTGGTGTCAATGTATATCATTTTACTGGGGGACCTTGTGCAGAACTCGTG
GTGCTGGGCACTGCTGCTGCTGCGGCAGCTGGCAACCTGACTTGTATCGTCGCGATCGGAAATGAGAACA
GGGGCATCTTGAGCCCCTGCGGACGGTGCCGACAGGTGCTTCTCGATCTGCATCCTGGGATCAAAGCCAT
AGTGAAGGACAGTGATGGACAGCCGACGGCAGTTGGGATTCGTGAATTGCTGCCCTCTGGTTATGTGTGG
GAGGGCTAACAGGCGGCCGCACTAGTGCGGCCGCCTGCAGGTCGACCATATGGGAGAGCTCCCAACGCGT
TGGATGCATAGCTTGAGTATTCTATAGTGTCACCTAAATAGCTTGGCGTAATCATGGTCATAGCTGTTTC
CTGTGTGAAATTGTTATCCGCTCACAATTCCACACAACATACGAGCCGGAAGCATAAAGTGTAAAGCCTG
GGGTGCCTAATGAGTGAGCTAACTCACATTAATTGCGTTGCGCTCACTGCCCGCTTTCCAGTCGGGAAAC
CTGTCGTGCCAGCTGCATTAATGAATCGGCCAACGCGCGGGGAGAGGCGGTTTGCGTATTGGGCGCTCTT
CCGCTTCCTCGCTCACTGACTCGCTGCGCTCGGTCGTTCGGCTGCGGCGAGCGGTATCAGCTCACTCAAA
GGCGGTAATACGGTTATCCACAGAATCAGGGGATAACGCAGGAAAGAACATGTGAGCAAAAGGCCAGCAA
AAGGCCAGGAACCGTAAAAAGGCCGCGTTGCTGGCGTTTTTCCATAGGCTCCGCCCCCCTGACGAGCATC
ACAAAAATCGACGCTCAAGTCAGAGGTGGCGAAACCCGACAGGACTATAAAGATACCAGGCGTTTCCCCC
TGGAAGCTCCCTCGTGCGCTCTCCTGTTCCGACCCTGCCGCTTACCGGATACCTGTCCGCCTTTCTCCCT
TCGGGAAGCGTGGCGCTTTCTCATAGCTCACGCTGTAGGTATCTCAGTTCGGTGTAGGTCGTTCGCTCCA
AGCTGGGCTGTGTGCACGAACCCCCCGTTCAGCCCGACCGCTGCGCCTTATCCGGTAACTATCGTCTTGA
GTCCAACCCGGTAAGACACGACTTATCGCCACTGGCAGCAGCCACTGGTAACAGGATTAGCAGAGCGAGG
TATGTAGGCGGTGCTACAGAGTTCTTGAAGTGGTGGCCTAACTACGGCTACACTAGAAGAACAGTATTTG
GTATCTGCGCTCTGCTGAAGCCAGTTACCTTCGGAAAAAGAGTTGGTAGCTCTTGATCCGGCAAACAAAC
CACCGCTGGTAGCGGTGGTTTTTTTGTTTGCAAGCAGCAGATTACGCGCAGAAAAAAAGGATCTCAAGAA
GATCCTTTGATCTTTTCTACGGGGTCTGACGCTCAGTGGAACGAAAACTCACGTTAAGGGATTTTGGTCA
TGAGATTATCAAAAAGGATCTTCACCTAGATCCTTTTAAATTAAAAATGAAGTTTTAAATCAATCTAAAG
TATATATGAGTAAACTTGGTCTGACAGTTACCAATGCTTAATCAGTGAGGCACCTATCTCAGCGATCTGT
CTATTTCGTTCATCCATAGTTGCCTGACTCCCCGTCGTGTAGATAACTACGATACGGGAGGGCTTACCAT
CTGGCCCCAGTGCTGCAATGATACCGCGAGACCCACGCTCACCGGCTCCAGATTTATCAGCAATAAACCA
GCCAGCCGGAAGGGCCGAGCGCAGAAGTGGTCCTGCAACTTTATCCGCCTCCATCCAGTCTATTAATTGT
TGCCGGGAAGCTAGAGTAAGTAGTTCGCCAGTTAATAGTTTGCGCAACGTTGTTGCCATTGCTACAGGCA
TCGTGGTGTCACGCTCGTCGTTTGGTATGGCTTCATTCAGCTCCGGTTCCCAACGATCAAGGCGAGTTAC
ATGATCCCCCATGTTGTGCAAAAAAGCGGTTAGCTCCTTCGGTCCTCCGATCGTTGTCAGAAGTAAGTTG
GCCGCAGTGTTATCACTCATGGTTATGGCAGCACTGCATAATTCTCTTACTGTCATGCCATCCGTAAGAT
GCTTTTCTGTGACTGGTGAGTACTCAACCAAGTCATTCTGAGAATAGTGTATGCGGCGACCGAGTTGCTC
TTGCCCGGCGTCAATACGGGATAATACCGCGCCACATAGCAGAACTTTAAAAGTGCTCATCATTGGAAAA
CGTTCTTCGGGGCGAAAACTCTCAAGGATCTTACCGCTGTTGAGATCCAGTTCGATGTAACCCACTCGTG
CACCCAACTGATCTTCAGCATCTTTTACTTTCACCAGCGTTTCTGGGTGAGCAAAAACAGGAAGGCAAAA
TGCCGCAAAAAAGGGAATAAGGGCGACACGGAAATGTTGAATACTCATACTCTTCCTTTTTCAATATTAT
TGAAGCATTTATCAGGGTTATTGTCTCATGAGCGGATACATATTTGAATGTATTTAGAAAAATAAACAAA
TAGGGGTTCCGCGCACATTTCCCCGAAAAGTGCCACCTGATGCGGTGTGAAATACCGCACAGATGCGTAA
GGAGAAAATACCGCATCAGG
Features (pLannotate 1.2.2; 15 found; start..end, strand, type, name):
     28..456     -  rep_origin     f1 ori (sequence partly withheld): f1 bacteriophage origin of replication; arrow indicates direction of (+) strand synthesis
    460..617     -  CDS            lacZα (fragment): LacZα fragment of β-galactosidase; lacZ fragment
    620..638     +  promoter       T7 promoter: promoter for bacteriophage T7 RNA polymerase
    745..1464    +  CDS            FAPα2: fluorogen-activating protein composed of a dimer of the L5-MG single-chain antibody fragment (Szent-Gyorgyi et al., 2008) binds malachite green derivatives to produce red fluorescence
   1537..1935    +  CDS            BSD: blasticidin S deaminase; Aspergillus terreus BSD; confers resistance to blasticidin
   1952..2005    -  CDS            VESPI_VESMG (fragment): Experimental evidence at protein level: Swiss-Prot protein existence level 1. Shows contractile activity on isolated ileum smooth muscle. From Vespa magnifica (Hornet).
   2017..2035    -  promoter       SP6 promoter: promoter for bacteriophage SP6 RNA polymerase
   2077..2093    -  protein_bind   lac operator: The lac repressor binds to the lac operator to inhibit transcription in E. coli. This inhibition can be relieved by adding lactose or isopropyl-β-D-thiogalactopyranoside (IPTG). lac repressor encoded by lacI
   2101..2131    -  promoter       lac promoter: promoter for the E. coli lac operon
   2146..2167    -  protein_bind   CAP binding site: CAP binding activates transcription in the presence of cAMP. E. coli catabolite activator protein
   2180..2272    -  CDS            lacI (fragment): lac repressor; lacI; The lac repressor binds to the lac operator to inhibit transcription in E. coli. This inhibition can be relieved by adding lactose or isopropyl-β-D-thiogalactopyranoside (IPTG).
   2455..3043    -  rep_origin     ori: high-copy-number ColE1/pMB1/pBR322/pUC origin of replication
   3214..4074    -  CDS            AmpR: β-lactamase; bla; confers resistance to ampicillin, carbenicillin, and related antibiotics
   4075..4179    -  promoter       AmpR promoter: bla
   4206..4256    +  misc_feature   bom (fragment): basis of mobility region from pBR322
