[The description below was written by a language model from this plasmid's Addgene catalogue record and pLannotate feature annotations shown in this document.]
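Description:
pGEMT-v5-dL5-p2a-blastR is a small bacterial cloning plasmid (about 4.2 kb) built on the pGEM-T backbone that serves as a homologous donor template for tagging endogenous genes. It is propagated in E. coli at high copy from a ColE1/pUC-type origin and selected with ampicillin through the β-lactamase gene and its native promoter. The backbone also carries the usual pGEM-T elements: an f1 phage origin, a lacZα fragment interrupted by the cloning site with its lac promoter, operator and CAP site, and flanking T7 and SP6 promoters. A short hit to a hornet peptide in the feature table is almost certainly a spurious match within the polylinker region.

The roughly 1.2 kb insert is a promoterless tagging cassette described as GS linker–V5–dL5–P2A–blastR. The annotation picks up the two main coding blocks: the dL5 fluorogen-activating protein (annotated as FAPα2, a dimer of the L5-MG single-chain antibody fragment), which binds malachite green derivatives to give red fluorescence, and the blasticidin S deaminase gene. The linker, V5 epitope and P2A sequences are not separately annotated but fit the unannotated gaps before and between these two features. When the cassette is integrated in frame at a target locus, the endogenous protein would be fused through the flexible linker to V5 and dL5. The P2A peptide would release the blasticidin resistance protein as a separate polypeptide, so that resistance depends on expression from the tagged gene.

No homology arms are listed in the record, which does not state how locus-specific arms are added or which genes were targeted. The associated publication concerns super-resolution imaging of CTCF organisation.
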