Addgene plasmid #161981: pGEMT-v5-dL5-p2a-blastR
Purpose: homologous donor template for endogenous tagging
Depositing lab: Joanna Wysocka. Depositing organization: Stanford University. Publication: Opposing Effects of Cohesin and Transcription on CTCF Organization Revealed by Super-resolution Imaging. Gu B, Comerci CJ, McCarthy DG, Saurabh S, Moerner WE, Wysocka J. Mol Cell. 2020 Nov 19;80(4):699-711.e7. doi: 10.1016/j.molcel.2020.10.001. Epub 2020 Oct 21. PubMed 33091336.
Backbone
  Vector backbone: pGEMT
  Backbone size w/o insert (bp): 3000
  Total vector size (bp): 4239
Growth in bacteria
  Bacterial resistance: Ampicillin, 100 μg/mL
  Growth temperature: 37°C
  Growth strain: DH5alpha
  Copy number: High Copy
Gene/Insert
  Gene/Insert name: GSlinker-V5-dL5-P2A-blastR
  Insert size (bp): 1239
Terms and licenses: Academic/Nonprofit Terms; Industry Terms: Not Available to Industry
How to cite: pGEMT-v5-dL5-p2a-blastR was a gift from Joanna Wysocka (Addgene plasmid # 161981 ; http://n2t.net/addgene:161981 ; RRID:Addgene_161981)
